>Addgene plasmid #215778 | pBH111 | addgene full sequence | sequence record 444183 | Addgene NGS Result
TCAGTACCCATGCAGGAAAAAGGACATTCATCTGCAATGCGCTGGCTCTCGGAATCCCGGCACAGGTGGT
CATGAAATGGACGGGACACAGCGACTACAAAGCTATGAAACCCTACATTGACATAGCGGATGATATTAAG
GCAAATGCCATGAACAAGTTTAATCAACTATAAAAGTATCAAACAGTTTCATAGATAGTTACCAATGACT
ATATTTGTAGAAATTATCATCACAATATGAGCAACAAGGAATCCAACGTAGAGAAAACGAATTTTGATGC
ATTCATACAAGCGGTCGGTTCGGAAATAGAACAGGCACAAGTAGGACCAAAACGAAAAAAGGCCCCCCTT
TCGGGAGGCCTCTTTTCTGGAATTTGGTACCGAGGAAAGCTCACTGCCCGCTTTCCAGTCGGGAAACCTG
TCGTGCCAGCTGCATTAATGAATCGGCCAACGCGCGGGGAGAGGCGGTTTGCGTATTGGGCGCCAGGGTG
GTTTTTCTTTTCACCAGTGAGACGGGCAACAGCTGATTGCCCTTCACCGCCTGGCCCTGAGAGAGTTGCA
GCAAGCGGTCCACGCTGGTTTGCCCCAGCAGGCGAAAATCCTGTTTGATGGTGGTTAACGGCGGGATATA
ACATGAGCTGTCTTCGGTATCGTCGTATCCCACTACCGAGATATCCGCACCAACGCGCAGCCCGGTCTCG
GTAATGGCGCGCATTGCGCCCAGCGCCATCTGATCGTTGGCAACCAGCATCGCAGTGGGAACGATGCCCT
CATTCAGCATTTGCATGGTTTGTTGAAAACCGGACATGGCACTCCAGTCGCCTTCCCGTTCCGCTATCGG
CTGAATTTGATTGCGAGTGAGATATTTATGCCAGCCAGCCAGACGCAGACGCGCCGAGACAGAACTTAAT
GGGCCCGCTAACAGCGCGATTTGCTGGTGACCCAATGCGACCAGATGCTCCACGCCCAGTCGCGTACCGT
CTTCATGGGAGAAAATAATACTGTTGATGGGTGTCTGGTCAGAGACATCAAGAAATAACGCCGGAACATT
AGTGCAGGCAGCTTCCACAGCAATGGCATCCTGGTTATCCAGCGGATAGTTAATGATCAGCCCACTGACG
CGTTGCGCGAGAAGATTGTGCACCGCCGTTTTACAGGCTTCGATGCCGCTTCGTTCTACCATCGACACGA
ACACGCTGGCACCCAGTTGATAGGCGCGAGATTTAATCGCCGCGACAATTTGCGACAGCGCGTGCAGGGC
CAGACTGGAGGTGGCAACGCCAATCAGCAACGACTGTTTGCCCGCCAGTTGTTGTGCCACGCGGTTGGGA
ATGTAATTCAGCTCCGCCATCGCCGCTTCCACTTTTTCCCGCGTTTTCGCAGAAACGTGGCTGGCCTGGT
TCACCACGCGGGAAACGGTCTGATAAGAGACACCGGCATACTCTGCGACATCGTATAACGTTACTGGTTT
CACTAGTGCCATATGTTAAAAACAGATTTGGAGTGCAAAGTTACGACAAATAATTTGTTAACATACATAT
TTAGGCAACTTTTTCACTATATTTTCAACTAATAAAACAAAAAAGAATGCCGACAAGTTGTGTGACGGCA
TCCTTTTTCTATTTCATTAGCTTATCCTACAATCTTCTTACCTTAATTTATAATTTATTCCTGAGTCAGA
TCAACTGCAAAGTATCCGCGTTTACCGGATGGGAATACACCTGTCAGGAACAATACCTGATTCGGAGACT
TAACAGCAGCTTTCATTGCTTCTTCCAGATCAAGGCTGATTGTTGCAGCCAATGCACAAATGCTGTTCCA
TCACTGGAAGATAGGCAATTAGTAGAAGCAATTTGATTAGTAATCTAAAAGCACTCCGATAACGATTAGA
GTGCTTTTAGATTGTTTATCATTAATTATCAAAGCAAGTGCAGTTCATTATGCCAGGATGCGCTCGCACA
GACGCCAACCCGTGACACCGTTGATGGTCACGCGGAACAGCAGGCTGCCGTCCGGGTTAATCAGACGCTC
GTCAATAATCTTATTGCCATTCCACAGGGTACCGGTGACGGTGATCTTTTTACCGTCAAAAACGGCAATG
CCTTCATACGGACGGCCGAAATAGTCAATCATATTCGGGGTCACACCATCAATCACCAGCGTACCGTAAT
GCAAGATAACCTTGAAGTGGTGATCGTCAACTGGGTAGACGACTTTAAAGATTTTCTCGATTTGACCCAT
TTGGTCACCGCTCAGGCCTTCGTACGGGATGATCACATGAATATCAATTTTCAGACCGTTCTCGCCGGAC
AGAACGATGCGCTGAATCGGCGTCACGCTCACACCCAGGTTCTGGAACAGAGAGCTTACGCCACCCTGTT
CCAGGACTTGATCCAAATTATAACCCGCGGTCTGACGCCAATCGCCAACAAAATCTTCCAGAGTAAAAAC
CATGTTTATATTATTTATATTTGTTTGACGAGAATATCTTTATTTAATTGTTATCCGCTCACAATTGCCG
ACAAAGGTAATTGTTATCCGCTCACAATTCAAATAAATAGATAGAAAAATAACAGTTTGTCGAATTTTCT
TTGTACCACCGCGGTGGAGGGGAATTCCCATGTCAGCCGTTAAGTGTTCCTGTGTCACTCAAAATTGCTT
TGAGAGGCTCTAAGGGCTTCTCAGTGCGTTACATCCCTGGCTTGTTGTCCACAACCGTTAAACCTTAAAA
GCTTTAAAAGCCTTATATATTCTTTTTTTTCTTATAAAACTTAAAACCTTAGAGGCTATTTAAGTTGCTG
ATTTATATTAATTTTATTGTTCAAACATGAGAGCTTAGTACGTGAAACATGAGAGCTTAGTACGTTAGCC
ATGAGAGCTTAGTACGTTAGCCATGAGGGTTTAGTTCGTTAAACATGAGAGCTTAGTACGTTAAACATGA
GAGCTTAGTACGTGAAACATGAGAGCTTAGTACGTACTATCAACAGGTTGAACTGCTGATCTTCAGATCC
TCTACGCCGGACGCATCGTGGCCGGATCAATTCCGTTTTCCGCTGCATAACCCTGCTTCGGGGTCATTAT
AGCGATTTTTTCGGTATATCCATCCTTTTTCGCACGATATACAGGATTTTGCCAAAGGGTTCGTGTAGAC
TTTCCTTGGTGTATCCAACGGCGTCAGCCGGGCAGGATAGGTGAAGTAGGCCCACCCGCGAGCGGGTGTT
CCTTCTTCACTGTCCCTTATTCGCACCTGGCGGTGCTCAACGGGAATCCTGCTCTGCGAGGCTGGCCGGC
TACCGCCGGCGTAACAGATGAGGGCAAGCGGATGGCTGATGAAACCAAGCCAACCAGGAAGGGCAGCCCA
CCTATCACGGAATTGATCCCCCTCGAATTGACGCGTTATGAGTAAACTTGGTCTGACAGTTACCAATGCT
TAATCAGTGAGGCACCTATCTCAGCGATCTGTCTATTTCGTTCATCCATAGTTGCCTGACTCCCCGTCGT
GTAGATAACTACGATACGGGAGGGCTTACCATCTGGCCCCAGTGCTGCAATGATACCGCGAGACCCACGC
TCACCGGCTCCAGATTTATCAGCAATAAACCAGCCAGCCGGAAGGGCCGAGCGCAGAAGTGGTCCTGCAA
CTTTATCCGCCTCCATCCAGTCTATTAATTGTTGCCGGGAAGCTAGAGTAAGTAGTTCGCAAGTTAATAG
TTTGCGCAACGTTGTTGCCATTGCTACAGGCATCGTGGTGTCACGCTCGTCGTTTGGTATGGCTTCATTC
AGCTCCGGTTCCCAACGATCAAGGCGAGTTACATGATCCCCCATGTTGTGCAAAAAAGCGGTTAGCTCCT
TCGGTCCTCCGATCGTTGTCAGAAGTAAGTTGGCCGCAGTGTTATCACTCATGGTTATGGCAGCACTGCA
TAATTCTCTTACTGTCATGCCATCCGTAAGATGCTTTTCTGTGACTGGTGAGTACTCAACCAAGTCATTC
TGAGAATAGTGTATGCGGCGACCGAGTTGCTCTTGCCCGGCGTCAATACGGGATAATACCGCGCCACATA
GCAGAACTTTAAAAGTGCTCATCATTGGAAAACGTTCTTCGGGGCGAAAACTCTCAAGGATCTTACCGCT
GTTGAGATCCAGTTCGATGTAACCCACTCGTGCACCCAACTGATCTTCAGCATCTTTTACTTTCACCAGC
GTTTCTGGGTGAGCAAAAACAGGAAGGCAAAATGCCGCAAAAAAGGGAATAAGGGCGACACGGAAATGTT
GAATACTCATACTCTTCCTTTTTCAATCATGGCCGCGGGATTAAAAGTCGGGGATTGGTGAACAAAAAGG
TGTTTCTCTCTTTAAGAGAAATATCGTTTTGCTAAACAGTTGATATTGAGGTATCATTTTATCGTAAAAG
ACATTTTTGCTCAACAATTGCTTGACGGAAATCAACAAATTTTAGCATTTTGTAAAAAAGTCGCTATATA
ATTTGGTGAATTGGAGTTATTTTCATATTTTTGCATCCCGAAGAGTTTCTCTTAAAGAGAGAAACATCTT
TTGCATACCTTTTCCGACCGAATTTTTATGTCGTAAAGAGGGGCTTTGCAGGGGGTGGACTCAGAAAGAT
GAGAATAGATGACTATTGTAGTTGAAACACATAGAAAGTTGCTGATATACAGACCGATACGCATATCGGG
ATGAACCATGAGTACGTTCTTTTCTCAAAAAACATAAATATTCGAAAAGAGATGCAATAAATTAAGGAGA
GGTTATAATGAACAAAGTAAATATAAAAGATAGTCAAAATTTTATTACTTCAAAATATCACATAGAAAAA
ATAATGAATTGCATAAGTTTAGATGAAAAAGATAACATCTTTGAAATAGGTGCAGGGAAAGGTCATTTTA
CTGCTGGATTGGTAAAGAGATGTAATTTTGTAACGGCGATAGAAATTGATTCTAAATTATGTGAGGTAAC
TCGTAATAAGCTCTTAAATTATCCTAACTATCAAATAGTAAATGATGATATACTGAAATTTACATTTCCT
AGCCACAATCCATATAAAATATTTGGCAGCATACCTTACAACATAAGCACAAATATAATTCGAAAAATTG
TTTTTGAAAGTTCAGCCACAATAAGTTATTTAATAGTGGAATATGGTTTTGCTAAAATGTTATTAGATAC
AAACAGATCACTAGCATTGCTGTTAATGGCAGAGGTAGATATTTCTATATTAGCAAAAATTCCTAGGTAT
TATTTCCATCCAAAACCTAAAGTGGATAGCACATTAATTGTATTAAAAAGAAAGCCAGCAAAAATGGCAT
TTAAAGAGAGAAAAAAATATGAAACTTTTGTAATGAAATGGGTTAACAAAGAGTACGAAAAACTGTTTAC
AAAAAATCAATTTAATAAAGCTTTAAAACATGCGAGAATATATGATATAAACAATATTAGTTTCGAACAA
TTTGTATCGCTATTTAATAGTTATAAAATATTTAACGGCTAAAAACAATAGGCCACATGCAACTGTAAAT
GTTTACGCGTCCTCGGTACCAACAAATACTTTCAGGACGATGTAAAGTCCTGAGAAATCAAACTGAATGG
ATAGATAAATATTAGTCTTTTCTCATCGGATTCTTTTAATATCGCTACTCTTTTATTATGTAGTGGTTGT
ATTATCTTAAATAAAACAAAAACACCCGACTTTACATTCTTGGGTGTAAAACAGGGTGTTTGTTTTGCAA
TCTGCTGATTTTCAGCGTTTTTTGCGGAGAGACAGGCTCTCGAACTTATACTTTCACAGAATATCATAAA
ACTGCAAACGACTGATAATCAAGTGTAAATTACAATATAGAGTAAAAGTAAATGTTTCTAAATGTCTTTT
GCTATCTCAATAATTGGGTGTATATTTGGGTGTAGAATTTCAAACGCACCCAATTATGAATATCAAGCGC
AACATCATTTTTGCATTGGAGAGCCGGAAAAAGAACGGTGTGCCAATCGTAGAGAACGTACCCATCCGTA
TGCGTGTCATCTTTGCCAGCCAACGTATCGAGTTTACAACGGGCTACCGGATTGACGTAGCCAAATGGGA
TGTAGATAAGCAGCGGGTAAAGAACGGATGTACCAACAAGCTAAAGCAAAGTGCAGCCGAAATCAATACG
GACTTGCTGAAATACTATGCCGAAATCCAGAATATTTTCAAGGAATTTGAGGTGCAGGAGGTCATGCCAA
CGACCCAACAGTTGAAGGAAGCTTTCAACATGAGAATGAAAGACACCAGTGAAGAACAGCCGGAAGAAGC
CCCTGTCAGCTTTTGGGAGGTGTTCGATGAGTTTGTAAAAGAGTGCGGTAACCAGAATAACTGGACGGCA
TCCACCTATGAAAAATTTGCAGCAGTGAGGAACCACCTCAAAGAGTTCAAGGAGGATGCAACGTTCAACT
ATTTCAACGAGTTTGGATTGAACGAATACGTCAACTTCCTGCGTGACACCAAGGATATGAGAAACAGCAC
CATCGGCAAGCAAATGGGATTCCTCAAATGGTTCCTGCGCTGGAGCTTCAAGAAAGGACATCATCAGAAC
ATTGCATACGATACGTTCAAACCGAAACTGAAAACCACCTCGAAAAAAGTAATCTTCCTGACTTGGGATG
AACTGAACAAGCTGAAAGACTACCAGATACCCAAGGATAAGCAATACCTGGAACGTGTGCGTGATGTTTT
CCTGTTCTGCTGCTTTACGAGTTTGCGGTATTCGGATGTTCGCAATCTGAAAAGAAGCGATGTGAAGTCC
GACCACATCGAAATAACCACAGTCAAGACTGCCGACAGCCTGACGATTGAACTGAACAAATACAGCAAAG
CCATACTGGACAAATACAAGGACATCCATTTCGAGAATTACATGGCTCTGCCCGTCATCAGCAACCAGAA
GATGAACGATTACCTGAAAGAGCTGGGTGAACTGGCAGAAATCAACGAGCCTGTACGGGAAACCTACTAC
AAGGGAAATGAACGTATTGATGAAGTCACACCCAAATACGCTTTGC
Features (pLannotate 1.2.2; 10 found; start..end, strand, type, name):
    391..1473    -  CDS            lacI: lac repressor; lacI; The lac repressor binds to the lac operator to inhibit transcription in E. coli. This inhibition can be relieved by adding lactose or isopropyl-β-D-thiogalactopyranoside (IPTG).
   1941..2456    -  CDS            LUCI_OPLGR (fragment): Experimental evidence at protein level: Swiss-Prot protein existence level 1. Catalytic subunit of oplophorus-luciferin 2-monooxygenase. Oxidoreductase that converts coelenterazine (the oplophorus luciferin) to coelenteramide under emission of blue light with a maximum at 454 nm. Is also active with bisdeoxycoelenterazine. From Oplophorus gracilirostris (Luminous shrimp).
   2498..2514    -  protein_bind   lac operator: The lac repressor binds to the lac operator to inhibit transcription in E. coli. This inhibition can be relieved by adding lactose or isopropyl-β-D-thiogalactopyranoside (IPTG). lac repressor encoded by lacI
   2531..2547    -  protein_bind   lac operator: The lac repressor binds to the lac operator to inhibit transcription in E. coli. This inhibition can be relieved by adding lactose or isopropyl-β-D-thiogalactopyranoside (IPTG). lac repressor encoded by lacI
   2621..3009    -  rep_origin     R6K γ ori: γ replication origin from E. coli plasmid R6K; requires the R6K initiator protein pi for replication
   3180..3289    +  oriT           oriT: incP origin of transfer
   3322..3367    +  CDS            traJ (fragment): oriT-recognizing protein; traJ
   3420..4280    -  CDS            AmpR: β-lactamase; bla; confers resistance to ampicillin, carbenicillin, and related antibiotics
   4281..4297    -  promoter       AmpR promoter (fragment): bla
   4768..5496    +  CDS            ermC': ERM_BACIU - Experimental evidence at protein level: Swiss-Prot protein existence level 1. This protein produces a dimethylation of the adenine residue at position 2085 in 23S rRNA, resulting in reduced affinity between ribosomes and macrolide-lincosamide-streptogramin B antibiotics. From Bacillus subtilis.
