[The description below was written by a language model from this plasmid's Addgene catalogue record and pLannotate feature annotations shown in this document.]
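Description:
pBH111 is a Bacteroides integration vector built on the NBU2 backbone (R6K/RP4) and designed for synthetic-biology circuit work in gut Bacteroides species. In E. coli it replicates from the R6K γ origin, which depends on the pi initiator protein and therefore requires a pir-expressing host such as the Pir1 strain listed. Selection in E. coli is by ampicillin through β-lactamase. An incP (RP4) oriT with an adjacent traJ fragment allows conjugative mobilisation from E. coli into Bacteroides, where an erm-type rRNA methylase gene provides erythromycin selection. NBU2-type vectors normally establish themselves by site-specific integration into the recipient chromosome. However, the feature table annotates no integrase or attachment site, and roughly 1.5 kb downstream of the erythromycin marker is left unannotated.

The payload is a two-part regulator and reporter pair assembled by Golden Gate cloning. The first part is anti-LacI(YQR), a 1,083 bp engineered variant of the lac repressor expressed from the Bt1311 promoter. The "anti" designation indicates an inverted phenotype, an antirepressor expected to respond to ligand in the opposite sense to wild-type LacI, and YQR presumably denotes its DNA-recognition variant; the record does not spell out either point. The second part is a 516 bp NanoLuc luciferase gene, derived from the Oplophorus luciferase catalytic subunit. It is driven by the P(O1) promoter, and two lac operator sites are annotated just upstream of the reporter. Binding of the regulator to these operators sets luminescence output, so the construct can be used to characterise this transcription factor and operator pairing as a logic element for transcriptional programming in Bacteroides.
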