Addgene plasmid #215778: pBH111
Purpose: NBU2 backbone with anti-LacI(YQR) and P(O1)_nanoluc
Depositing lab: Corey Wilson. Depositing organization: Georgia Institute of Technology. Publication: Transcriptional programming in a Bacteroides consortium. Huang BD, Groseclose TM, Wilson CJ. Nat Commun. 2022 Jul 6;13(1):3901. doi: 10.1038/s41467-022-31614-8. PubMed 35794179.
Backbone
  Vector backbone: NBU2 (R6K/RP4)
  Vector type: Bacterial Expression, Synthetic Biology
  Selectable markers: Erythromycin (Bacteroides)
Growth in bacteria
  Bacterial resistance: Ampicillin, 100 μg/mL
  Growth temperature: 37°C
  Growth strain: Pir1
  Copy number: High Copy
Gene/Insert 1
  Gene/Insert name: anti-LacI(YQR)
  Insert size (bp): 1083
  Promoter: Bt1311
  Cloning method: Golden Gate
  Sequencing primers: 5′ AGCGGTCGGTTCGGAAATAG
Gene/Insert 2
  Gene/Insert name: Nanoluc
  Insert size (bp): 516
  Promoter: P(O1)
  Cloning method: Golden Gate
  Sequencing primers: 5′ GATGTAACGCACTGAGAAGC
Terms and licenses: Academic/Nonprofit Terms; Industry Terms: Not Available to Industry
How to cite: pBH111 was a gift from Corey Wilson (Addgene plasmid # 215778 ; http://n2t.net/addgene:215778 ; RRID:Addgene_215778)
